>Addgene plasmid #22189 | pEBG-TFII-I Y248&249F | addgene partial sequence | sequence record 28005 | 22189 with hTFII-I_F2
CTATCTCCNGGTGGAGTTGTGGCCCCATCAAAGTGAAAACTGAACCCACAGAAGATTCTGGCATTTCCCT
GGAAATGGCAGCTGTGACAGTAAAGGAAGAATCAGAAGATCCTGATTTTTTTCAATATAACATTCAAGGA
AGCCACCATTCTTCAGAGGGCAATGAAGGCACAGAAATGGAAGTACCAGCAGAAGATGATGATTATTCTC
CACCGTCTAAGAGACCAAAGGCCAATGAGCTACCGCAGCCACCAGTCCCGGAACCCGCCAATGCTGGGAA
GCGGAAAGTGAGGGAGTTCAACTTCGAGAAATGGAATGCTCGCATCACTGATCTACGTAAACAAGTTGAA
GAATTGTTTGAAAGGAAATATGCTCAAGCCATAAAAGCCAAAGGTCCGGTGACGATCCCGTACCCTCTTT
TCCAGTCTCATGTTGAAGATCTTTATGTAGAAGGACTTCCTGAAGGAATTCCTTTTAAAAGGCCATCTAC
TTACGGAATTCCTCGCCTGGAGAGGATATTACTTGCAAAGGAAAGGATTCGTTTTGTGATTAAGAAACAT
GAGCTTCTGAATTCAACACGTGAAGATTTACAGCTTGATAAGCCAGCTTCAGGAGTAAAGGAAGAATGGT
ATGCCAGAATCACTAAATTAAGAAAGATGGGGGATCAGCTTTTCTGCAAAAAATGTGCAGAAGCCTTGAG
GAGCACTGAAGCNAGGCTGTACCGTACCAAAAATTTGAGGCACACCCGAATGATCTGTACGTGGAANGAC
TGCCATAAAACATTCCTTTCCGAAGGC
