>Addgene plasmid #22189 | pEBG-TFII-I Y248&249F | addgene partial sequence | sequence record 28006 | 22189 with pGEX5
CCACCATGGGCAGCAGCCATCATCATCATCATCACAGCAGCGGCCTGGTGCCGCGCGGCAGCCATATGGC
CCAAGTTGCAATGTCCACCCTCCCCGTTGAAGATGAGGAGTCCTCGGAGAGCAGGATGGTGGTGACATTC
CTCATGTCAGCTCTCGAGTCCATGTGTAAAGAACTGGCCAAGTCCAAAGCCGAAGTGGCCTGCATTGCAG
TGTATGAAACAGACGTGTTTGTCGTCGGAACTGAAAGAGGACGTGCTTTTGTCAATACCAGAAAGGATTT
TCAAAAAGATTTTGTAAAATATTGTGTTGAAGAAGAAGAAAAAGCTGCAGAGATGCATAAAATGAAATCT
ACAACCCAGGCAAATCGGATGAGTGTAGATGCTGTAGAAATTGAAACACTCAGAAAAACAGTTGAGGACT
ATTTCTGCTTTTGCTATGGGAAAGCTTTAGGCAAATCCACAGTGGTACCTGTACCATATGAGAAGATGCT
GCGAGACCAGTCGGCTGTGGTAGTGCAGGGGCTTCCGGAAGGTGTTGCCTTTAAACACCCCGAGAACTAT
GATCTTGCAACCCTGAAATGGATTTTGGAGAACAAAGCAGGAATTTCATTCATCATTAAGAGACCTTTTT
TAGAGCCNAAGAAGCATGTAGGTGGTCGTGTGATGG
