[The description below was written by a language model from this plasmid's Addgene catalogue record.]
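Description:
pEBG-TFII-I Y248&249F is a mammalian expression plasmid built on the pEBG backbone (about 6 kb without insert) that carries a roughly 3.4 kb human TFII-I coding insert, the product of the GTF2I gene. It is propagated in E. coli under ampicillin selection. The record gives no feature table and lists the copy number as unknown, so the origin of replication and other backbone elements are not documented here. The promoter is also not stated explicitly, although the recommended 5′ sequencing primer is an EF-1α forward primer, which suggests that an EF-1α promoter lies upstream of the fusion cassette.

The insert was cloned by restriction digestion between BamHI (5′) and ClaI (3′) sites; whether these sites survive is not known. It is fused at its N-terminus to glutathione S-transferase, so cells express a GST–TFII-I fusion that can be recovered on glutathione resin for pull-down or biochemical assays. The depositor notes that a His tag may also lie N-terminal to the insert, but this is unconfirmed. The defining feature is a double point mutation that changes tyrosines 248 and 249 to phenylalanines. This substitution removes the hydroxyl groups needed for tyrosine phosphorylation at those positions while largely preserving side-chain shape.

In keeping with the associated study on regulation of TFII-I activity by phosphorylation, the construct serves as a phosphorylation-deficient mutant. It can be compared with wild-type TFII-I to test how these residues contribute to the factor's phosphorylation state and function in mammalian cells.
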