Addgene plasmid #22189: pEBG-TFII-I Y248&249F
Depositing lab: Ananda Roy. Depositing organization: Tufts University. Publication: Regulation of TFII-I activity by phosphorylation. Novina CD, Cheriyath V, Roy AL. J Biol Chem. 1998 Dec 11. 273(50):33443-8. 10.1074/jbc.273.50.33443 PubMed 9837922.
Backbone
  Vector backbone: pEBG
  Backbone size w/o insert (bp): 6000
  Vector type: Mammalian Expression
Growth in bacteria
  Bacterial resistance: Ampicillin, 100 μg/mL
  Growth temperature: 37°C
  Growth strain: DH5alpha
  Copy number: Unknown
Gene/Insert
  Gene/Insert name: TFII-I
  Species: H. sapiens (human)
  Insert size (bp): 3400
  Mutation: Changed Tyrosines 248 and 249 to Phenylalanines.
  Entrez Gene: GTF2I (a.k.a. BAP135, BTKAP1, DIWS, GTFII-I, IB291, SPIN, TFII-I, WBS, WBSCR6)
  Tag / fusion protein: GST (N terminal on insert)
  Cloning method: Restriction Enzyme; 5′ cloning site BamHI (unknown if destroyed); 3′ cloning site ClaI (unknown if destroyed)
  Sequencing primers: 5′ EF-1a Forward
Terms and licenses: Academic/Nonprofit Terms; Industry Terms: Not Available to Industry
Depositor comments: There may be a His tag N-terminal to the insert.
How to cite: pEBG-TFII-I Y248&249F was a gift from Ananda Roy (Addgene plasmid # 22189 ; http://n2t.net/addgene:22189 ; RRID:Addgene_22189)
